>Addgene plasmid #168008 | APneg-VAMP1b | addgene full sequence | sequence record 331959 | Addgene NGS Result
AGTCGGCAAAACGGATCGCTTCATGTGGCAGTAGAAAAAAGACTGCACCGGTGCGTCAGCAGAATATGTG
ATACAGGATATATTCCGCTTCCTCGCTCACTGACTCGCTACGCTCGGTCGTTCGACTGCGGCGAGCGGAA
ATGGCTTACGAACGGGGCGGAGATTTCCTGGAAGATGCCAGGAAGATACTTAACAGGGAAGTGAGAGGGC
CGCGGCAAAGCCGTTTTTCCATAGGCTCCGCCCCCCTGACAAGCATCACGAAATCTGACGCTCAAATCAG
TGGTGGCGAAACCCGACAGGACTATAAAGATACCAGGCGTTTCCCCCTGGCGGCTCCCTCGTGCGCTCTC
CTGTTCCTGCCTTTCGGTTTACCGGTGTCATTCCGCTGTTATGGCCGCGTTTGTCTCATTCCACGCCTGA
CACTCAGTTCCGGGTAGGCAGTTCGCTCCAAGCTGGACTGTATGCACGAACCCCCCGTTCAGTCCGACCG
CTGCGCCTTATCCGGTAACTATCGTCTTGAGTCCAACCCGGAAAGACATGCAAAAGCACCACTGGCAGCA
GCCACTGGTAATTGATTTAGAGGAGTTAGTCTTGAAGTCATGCGCCGGTTAAGGCTAAACTGAAAGGACA
AGTTTTGGTGACTGCGCTCCTCCAAGCCAGTTACCTCGGTTCAAAGAGTTGGTAGCTCAGAGAACCTTCG
AAAAACCGCCCTGCAAGGCGGTTTTTTCGTTTTCAGAGCAAGAGATTACGCGCAGACCAAAACGATCTCA
AGAAGATCATCTTATTAAGGGGTCTGACGCTCAGTGGAACGAAAACTCACGTTAAGGGATTTTGGTCATG
AGATTATCAAAAAGGATCTTCACCTAGATCCTTTTAAATTAAAAATGAAGTTTTAAATCAATCTAAAGTA
TATATGAGTAAACTTGGTCTGACAGTTACCAATGCTTAATCAGTGAGGCACCTATCTCAGCGATCTGTCT
ATTTCGTTCATCCATAGTTGCCTGACTCCCCGTCGTGTAGATAACTACGATACGGGAGGGCTTACCATCT
GGCCCCAGTGCTGCAATGATACCGCGAGACCCACGCTCACCGGCTCCAGATTTATCAGCAATAAACCAGC
CAGCCGATTCGAGCTCGCCCGGGGATCGACCAGTTGGTGATTTTGAACTTTTGCTTTGCCACGGAACGGT
CTGCGTTGTCGGGAAGATGCGTGATCTGATCCTTCAACTCAGCAAAAGTTCGATTTATTCAACAAAGCCG
CCGTCCCGTCAAGTCAGCGTAATGCTCTGCCAGTGTTACAACCAATTAACAAGAGGACATCCGGTCAAAT
AAAACGAAAGGCTCAGTCGAAAGACTGGGCCTTTCGTTTTGCTGAGGAGACTTAGGGACCCTACTAATAC
GACTCACTATAGGGAGAAAGAAGGAGCGACATTGCTCCGTGTATTCACTCGTTGGAATGAATACACAGTG
CAGTGTTTATTCTGTTATTTATGCCAAAAATAAAGGCCACTATCAGGCAGCTTTGTTGTTCTGTTTACCA
AGTTCAGGAGGTAACTCATAAGAAAGACCTGCAGGTGCAGTAAAAAGGAAAAAA
[65 nt withheld, positions 1595-1659]
CATCACCATCACCATCA
[33 nt withheld, positions 1677-1709]
C
[98 nt withheld, positions 1711-1808]
A
[305 nt withheld, positions 1810-2114]
G
[176 nt withheld, positions 2116-2291]
CCAATCGTCTGACCTGCCTCAACCTCCTGTC
[82 nt withheld, positions 2323-2404]
GCTCTGAGGGAGGCGGTTCCGGTGGTGGCTC
[36 nt withheld, positions 2436-2471]
A
[35 nt withheld, positions 2473-2507]
CCTCCCTCAATCGGTTGAATGTCGCCCTTTTGTCTTTGGCGCTGGTAAACCTTACGAGTTCAGTATCGAC
TGCGATAAGATCAACCTGTTCCGC
[50 nt withheld, positions 2602-2651]
T
[37 nt withheld, positions 2653-2689]
GAAATTTGGAAACTTTTTGCTTACATACCAACCTCCCCAATTTTCCCAAACAGAGGTAATGAAACGTTTG
GTTAAATTAGGTCGCATCTCTGAGGAGTGTGGTTTTGATACCGTATGGTTACTGGAGCATCATTTCACGG
AGTTTGGTTTGCTTGGTAACCCTTATGTCGCTGCTGCATATTTACTTGGCGCGACTAAAAAATTGAATGT
AGGAACTGCCGCTATTGTTCTTCCCACAGCCCATCCAGTACGCCAACTTGAAGATGTGAATTTATTGGAT
CAAATGTCAAAAGGACGATTTCGGTTTGGTATTTGCCGAGGGCTTTACAACAAGGACTTTCGCGTATTCG
GCACAGATATGAATAACAGTCGCGCCTTAGCGGAATGCTGGTACGGGCTGATAAAGAATGGCATGACAGA
GGGATATATGGAAGCTGATAATGAACATATCAAGTTCCATAAGGTAAAAGTAAACCCCGCGGCGTATAGC
AGAGGTGGCGCACCGGTTTATGTGGTGGCTGAATCAGCTTCGACGACTGAGTGGGCTGCTCAATTTGGCC
TACCGATGATATTAAGTTGGATTATAAATACTAACGAAAAGAAAGCACAACTTGAGCTTTATAATGAAGT
GGCTCAAGAATATGGGCACGATATTCATAATATCGACCATTGCTTATCATATATAACATCTGTAGATCAT
GACTCAATTAAAGCGAAAGAGATTTGCCGGAAATTTCTGGGGCATTGGTATGATTCTTATGTGAATGCTA
CGACTATTTTTGATGATTCAGACCAAACAAGAGGTTATGATTTCAATAAAGGGCAGTGGCGTGACTTTGT
ATTAAAAGGACATAAAGATACTAATCGCCGTATTGATTACAGTTACGAAATCAATCCCGTGGGAACGCCG
CAGGAATGTATTGACATAATTCAAAAAGACATTGATGCTACAGGAATATCAAATATTTGTTGTGGATTTG
AAGCTAATGGAACAGTAGACGAAATTATTGCTTCCATGAAGCTCTTCCAGTCTGATGTCATGCCATTTCT
TAAAGAAAAACAACGTTCGCTATTATATTATGGCGGTGGCGGTAGCGGCGGTGGCGGTAGCGGCGGTGGC
GGTAGCGGCGGTGGCGGTAGCAAATTTGGATTGTTCTTCCTTAACTTCATCAATTCAACAACTGTTCAAG
AACAGAGTATAGTTCGCATGCAGGAAATAACGGAGTATGTTGATAAGTTGAATTTTGAACAGATTTTAGT
GTATGAAAATCATTTTTCAGATAATGGTGTTGTCGGCGCTCCTCTGACTGTTTCTGGTTTTCTGCTCGGT
TTAACAGAGAAAATTAAAATTGGTTCATTAAATCACATCATTACAACTCATCATCCTGTCCGCATAGCGG
AGGAAGCTTGCTTATTGGATCAGTTAAGTGAAGGGAGATTTATTTTAGGGTTTAGTGATTGCGAAAAAAA
AGATGAAATGCATTTTTTTAATCGCCCGGTTGAATATCAACAGCAACTATTTGAAGAGTGTTATGAAATC
ATTAACGATGCTTTAACAACAGGCTATTGTAATCCAGATAACGATTTTTATAGCTTCCCTAAAATATCTG
TAAATCCCCATGCTTATACGCCAGGCGGACCTCGGAAATATGTAACAGCAACCAGTCATCATATTGTTGA
GTGGGCGGCCAAAAAAGGTATTCCTCTCATCTTTAAGTGGGATGATTCTAATGATGTTAGATATGAATAT
GCTGAAAGATATAAAGCCGTTGCGGATAAATATGACGTTGACCTATCAGAGATAGACCATCAGTTAATGA
TATTAGTTAACTATAACGAAGATAGTAATAAAGCTAAACAAGAGACGCGTGCATTTATTAGTGATTATGT
TCTTGAAATGCACCCTAATGAAAATTTCGAAAATAAACTTGAAGAAATAATTGCAGAAAACGCTGTCGGA
AATTATACGGAGTGTATAACTGCGGCTAAGTTGGCAATTGAAAAGTGTGGTGCGAAAAGTGTATTGCTGT
CCTTTGAACCAATGAATGATTTGATGAGCCAAAAAAATGTAATCAATATTGTTGATGATAATATTAAGAA
GTACCACACGGAATATACCTAAACTTAATTAACGGCACTCCTCAGCAAATATAATGACCCTCTTGATAAC
CCAAGAGGGCATTTTTTAATGCCCATGGCGTCAATTCCGATTTCCGGTATTCTAGAGCACAGCTAACACC
ACGTCGTCCCTATCTGCTGCCCTAGGTCTATGAGTGGTTGCTGGATAACTTTACGGGCATGCATAAGGCT
CGTATAATATATTCAGGGAGACCACAACGGTTTCCCTCTACAAATAATTTTGTTTAACTTTTACTAGAGT
TCCTTCCTCGAAAGGAAAAAAAAATGGCTCGTGTACAGTTTAAACAACGTGAATCTACTGACGCAATCTT
TGTTCACTGCTCGGCTACCAAGCCAAGTCAGAATGTTGGTGTCCGTGAGATTCGCCAGTGGCACAAAGAG
CAGGGTTGGCTCGATGTGGGATACCACTTTATCATCAAGCGAGACGGTACTGTGGAGGCAGGACGAGATG
AGATGGCTGTAGGCTCTCACGCTAAGGGTTACAACCACAACTCTATCGGCGTCTGCCTTGTTGGTGGTAT
CGACGATAAAGGTAAGTTCGACGCTAACTTTACGCCAGCCCAAATGCAATCCCTTCGCTCACTGCTTGTC
ACACTGCTGGCTAAGTACGAAGGCGCTGTGCTTCGCGCCCATCATGAGGTGGCGCCGAAGGCTTCCCCTT
CGTTCGACCTTAAGCGTTGGTGGGAGAAGAACGAACTGGTCACATCTGACCGTACCTCTAACCGTCGTCT
GCAGCAGACCCAGGCTCAGGTTGAAGAAGTTGTTGACATCATCCGTGTTAACGTTGACAAAGTTCTGGAA
CGTGACCAGAAACTGTCTGAACTGGACGACCGTGCTGACGCTCTGCAGGCTGGTGCTTCTCAGTTCGAAT
CTTCTGCTGCTAAACTGAAACGTAACACGATTAACATCGCTAAGAACGACTTCTCTGACATCGAACTGGC
TGCTATCCCGTTCAACACTCTGGCTGACCATTACGGTGAGCGTTTAGCTCGCGAACAGTTGGCCCTTGAG
CATGAGTCTTACGAGATGGGTGAAGCACGCTTCCGCAAGATGTTTGAGCGTCAACTTAAAGCTGGTGAGG
TTGCGGATAACGCTGCCGCTAAGCCTCTCATCACTACCCTACTCCCTAAGATGATTGCACGCATCAACGA
CTGGTTTGAGGAAGTGAAAGCTAAGCGCGGCAAGCGCCCGACAGCCTTCCAGTTCCTGCAAGAAATCAAG
CCGGAAGCCGTAGCGTACATCACCATTAAGACCACTCTGGCTTGCCTAACCAGTGCTGACAATACAACCG
TTCAGGCTGTAGCAAGCGCAATCGGTCGGGCCATTGAGGACGAGGCTCGCTTCGGTCGTATCCGTGACCT
TGAAGCTAAGCACTTCAAGAAAAACGTTGAGGAACAACTCAACAAGCGCGTAGGGCACGTCTACAAGAAA
GCATTTATGCAAGTTGTCGAGGCTGACATGCTCTCTAAGGGTCTACTCGGTGGCGAGGCGTGGTCTTCGT
GGCATAAGGAAGACTCTATTCATGTAGGAGTACGCTGCATCGAGATGCTCATTGAGTCAACCGGAATGGT
TAGCTTACACCGCCAAAATGCTGGCGTAGTAGGTCAAGACTCTGAGACTATCGAACTCGCACCTGAATAC
GCTGAGGCTATCGCAACCCGTGCAGGTGCGCTGGCTGGCATCTCTCCGATGTTCCAACCTTGCGTAGTTC
CTCCTAAGCCGTGGACTGGCATTACTGGTGGTGGCTATTGGGCTAACGGTCGTCGTCCTCTGGCGCTGGT
GCGTACTCACAGTAAGAAAGCACTGATGCGCTACGAAGACGTTTACATGCCTGAGGTGTACAAAGCGATT
AACATTGCGCAAAACACCGCATGGAAAATCAACAAGAAAGTCCTAGCGGTCGCCAACGTAATCACCAAGT
GGAAGCATTGTCCGGTCGAGGACATCCCTGCGATTGAGCGTGAAGAACTCCCGATGAAACCGGAAGACAT
CGACATGAATCCTGAGGCTCTCACCGCGTGGAAACGTGCTGCCGCTGCTGTGTACCGCAAGGACAAGGCT
CGCAAGTCTCGCCGTATCAGCCTTGAGTTCATGCTTGAGCAAGCCAATAAGTTTGCTAACCATAAGGCCA
TCTGGTTCCCTTACAACATGGACTGGCGCGGTCGTGTTTACGCTGTGTCAATGTTCAACCCGCAAGGTAA
CGATATGACCAAAGGACTGCTTACGCTGGCGAAAGGTAAACCAATCGGTAAGGAAGGTTACTACTGGCTG
AAAATCCACGGTGCAAACTGTGCGGGTGTCGATAAGGTTCCGTTCCCTGAGCGCATCAAGTTCATTGAGG
AAAACCACGAGAACATCATGGCTTGCGCTAAGTCTCCACTGGAGAACACTTGGTGGGCTGAGCAAGATTC
TCCGTTCTGCTTCCTTGCGTTCTGCTTTGAGTACGCTGGGGTACAGCACCACGGCCTGAGCTATAACTGC
TCCCTTCCGCTGGCGTTTGACGGGTCTTGCTCTGGCATCCAGCACTTCTCCGCGATGCTCCGAGATGAGG
TAGGTGGTCGCGCGGTTAACTTGCTTCCTAGTGAAACCGTTCAGGACATCTACGGGATTGTTGCTAAGAA
AGTCAACGAGATTCTACAAGCAGACGCAATCAATGGGACCGATAACGAAGTAGTTACCGTGACCGATGAG
AACACTGGTGAAATCTCTGAGAAAGTCAAGCTGGGCACTAAGGCACTGGCTGGTCAATGGCTGGCTTACG
GTGTTACTCGCAGTGTGACTAAGCGTTCAGTCATGACGCTGGCTTACGGGTCCAAAGAGTTCGGCTTCCG
TCAACAAGTGCTGGAAGATACCATTCAGCCAGCTATTGATTCCGGCAAGGGTCTGATGTTCACTCAGCCG
AATCAGGCTGCTGGATACATGGCTAAGCTGATTTGGGAATCTGTGAGCGTGACGGTGGTAGCTGCGGTTG
AAGCAATGAACTGGCTTAAGTCTGCTGCTAAGCTGCTGGCTGCTGAGGTCAAAGATAAGAAGACTGGAGA
GATTCTTCGCAAGCGTTGCGCTGTGCATTGGGTAACTCCTGATGGTTTCCCTGTGTGGCAGGAATACAAG
AAGCCTATTCAGACGCGCTTGAACCTGATGTTCCTCGGTCAGTTCCGCTTACAGCCTACCATTAACACCA
ACAAAGATAGCGAGATTGATGCACACAAACAGGAGTCTGGTATCGCTCCTAACTTTGTACACAGCCAAGA
CGGTAGCCACCTTCGTAAGACTGTAGTGTGGGCACACGAGAAGTACGGAATCGAATCTTTTGCACTGATT
CACGACTCCTTCGGTACCATTCCGGCTGACGCTGCGAACCTGTTCAAAGCAGTGCGCGAAACTATGGTTG
ACACATATGAGTCTTGTGATGTACTGGCTGATTTCTACGACCAGTTCGCTGACCAGTTGCACGAGTCTCA
ATTGGACAAAATGCCAGCACTTCCGGCTAAAGGTAACTTGAACCTCCGTGACATCTTAGAGTCGGACTTC
GCGTTCGCGTAATGGAGATTTTCAACATGCTCCCTCAATCGGTTGAATGTCGCCCTTTTGTCTTTGGCGC
TGGTAAACCATATGAA
[86 nt withheld, positions 8446-8531]
T
[63 nt withheld, positions 8533-8595]
AGAAAAAGGAAGAGTATGAGGGAAGCGGTGATCGCCGAAGTATCGACTCAACTATCAGAGGTAGTTGGCG
TCATCGAGCGCCATCTCGAACCGACGTTGCTGGCCGTACATTTGTACGGCTCCGCAGTGGATGGCGGCCT
GAAGCCACACAGTGATATTGATTTGCTGGTTACGGTGACCGTAAGGCTTGATGAAACAACGCGGCGAGCT
TTGATCAACGACCTTTTGGAAACTTCGGCTTCCCCTGGAGAGAGCGAGATTCTCCGCGCTGTAGAAGTCA
CCATTGTTGTGCACGACGACATCATTCCGTGGCGTTATCCAGCTAAGCGCGAACTGCAATTTGGAGAATG
GCAGCGCAATGACATTCTTGCAGGTATCTTCGAGCCAGCCACGATCGACATTGATCTGGCTATCTTGCTG
ACAAAAGCAAGAGAACATAGCGTTGCCTTGGTAGGTCCAGCGGCGGAGGAACTCTTTGATCCGGTTCCTG
AACAGGATCTATTTGAGGCGCTAAATGAAACCTTAACGCTATGGAACTCGCCGCCCGACTGGGCTGGCGA
TGAGCGAAATGTAGTGCTTACGTTGTCCCGCATTTGGTACAGCGCAGTAACCGGCAAAATCGCGCCGAAG
GATGTCGCTGCCGACTGGGCAATGGAGCGCCTGCCGGCCCAGTATCAGCCCGTCATACTTGAAGCTAGAC
AGGCTTATCTTGGACAAGAAGAAGATCGCTTGGCCTCGCGCGCAGATCAGTTGGAAGAATTTGTCCACTA
CGTGAAAGGCGAGATCACCAAGGT
Features (pLannotate 1.2.2; 16 found; start..end, strand, type, name):
     83..138     -  rep_origin     RSF ori (fragment): Plasmids containing the RSF 1030 origin of replication can be propagated in E. coli cells that contain additional plasmids with compatible origins.
    226..771     -  rep_origin     p15A ori: Plasmids containing the medium-copy-number p15A origin of replication can be propagated in E. coli cells that contain a second plasmid with the ColE1 origin.
    937..1126    -  CDS            bla(M) (fragment): β-lactamase lacking the signal sequence; bla(M); allows cytosolic expression of β-lactamase
   1326..1370    +  terminator     rrnB T1 terminator: transcription terminator T1 from the E. coli rrnB gene
   1395..1413    +  promoter       T7 promoter: promoter for bacteriophage T7 RNA polymerase
   1595..1659    +  CDS            M13 gene III (fragment) (sequence withheld): pIII; III; minor coat protein
   1660..1677    +  CDS            7xHis (fragment) (sequence partly withheld): 6xHis affinity tag
   1677..2436    +  CDS            M13 gene III (fragment) (sequence partly withheld): pIII; III; minor coat protein
   2688..3767    +  CDS            luxA (sequence partly withheld): LUXA1_PHOLU - Experimental evidence at protein level: Swiss-Prot protein existence level 1. Light-emitting reaction in luminous bacteria. From Photorhabdus luminescens (Xenorhabdus luminescens).
   3831..4811    +  CDS            LuxB: LuxB luciferase subunit; luxB; from the Photorhabdus luminescens bioluminescence operon
   5093..5542    +  CDS            T7 lysozyme: lysozyme from bacteriophage T7 inhibitor of T7 RNA polymerase
   5546..5722    +  CDS            VAMP3 (fragment): VAMP3_HUMAN - Also known as SYB3. Experimental evidence at protein level: Swiss-Prot protein existence level 1. SNARE involved in vesicular transport from the late endosomes to the trans-Golgi network. From Homo sapiens (Human).
   5723..8368    +  CDS            RPOL_BPT7: Experimental evidence at protein level: Swiss-Prot protein existence level 1. Highly processive DNA-dependent RNA polymerase that catalyzes the transcription of class II and class III viral genes. Recognizes a specific promoter sequence and enters first into an 'abortive phase' where very short transcripts are synthesized and released before proceeding to the processive transcription of long RNA chains. Unwinds the double-stranded DNA to expose the coding strand for templating. Participates in the initiation of viral DNA replication presumably by making primers accessible to the DNA polymerase
   8389..8568    +  CDS            M13 gene III (fragment) (sequence partly withheld): pIII; III; minor coat protein
   8571..8595    +  CDS            M13 gene VI (fragment) (sequence withheld): pVI; VI; minor coat protein
   8611..10      +  CDS            aadA (across the origin): S3AD_ECOLX - Experimental evidence at protein level: Swiss-Prot protein existence level 1. Mediates bacterial resistance to the antibiotics streptomycin and spectinomycin. From Escherichia coli.
