[The description below was written by a language model from this plasmid's Addgene catalogue record and pLannotate feature annotations shown in this document.]
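Description:
APneg-VAMP1b is a bacterial accessory plasmid for the negative-selection arm of phage-assisted continuous evolution (PACE), built for work on reprogramming the substrate specificity of botulinum neurotoxin proteases. It is carried in E. coli and selected with spectinomycin through an aadA aminoglycoside adenylyltransferase gene. The catalogue lists the backbone as low-copy SC101, but the feature table generated from the sequenced record instead annotates a p15A origin (plus short RSF ori and β-lactamase fragments) and no SC101 replicon. This discrepancy cannot be resolved from the record.

The payload has two parts. The first is a protease-activated T7 RNA polymerase (T7PAP): T7 lysozyme, a natural inhibitor of T7 RNA polymerase, is fused through a linker made of VAMP1 residues T29–K89 to the polymerase. The annotation software labels this linker as a fragment of the homologous VAMP3. The promoter driving the fusion is not annotated. Cleavage of the VAMP1 sequence by a protease should release the lysozyme and restore polymerase activity.

The second part is a T7 promoter, preceded by an rrnB T1 terminator, that drives an M13 gene III sequence followed by luxA and luxB from Photorhabdus luminescens. Gene III here is annotated as two fragments interrupted by a His tag. That pattern fits the dominant-negative pIII variants generally used in PACE negative selection, although the record calls it only gIII. In that scheme, phage encoding proteases that still cut the undesired VAMP1 substrate would trigger production of a pIII form that impairs progeny infectivity. The luciferase gives a luminescent readout of the same activity. Additional short gene III and gene VI fragments lie downstream of the polymerase.
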