Addgene plasmid #168008: APneg-VAMP1b
Purpose: negative selection PACE Accessory Plasmid
Depositing lab: David Liu. Depositing organization: Broad Institute. Publication: Phage-assisted evolution of botulinum neurotoxin proteases with reprogrammed specificity. Blum TR, Liu H, Packer MS, Xiong X, Lee PG, Zhang S, Richter M, Minasov G, Satchell KJF, Dong M, Liu DR. Science. 2021 Feb 19;371(6531):803-810. doi: 10.1126/science.abf5972. PubMed 33602850.
Backbone
  Vector backbone: SC101
  Backbone manufacturer: David Liu Lab
  Vector type: Bacterial Expression
Growth in bacteria
  Bacterial resistance: Spectinomycin, 50 μg/mL
  Growth temperature: 37°C
  Growth strain: DH5alpha
  Copy number: Low Copy
Gene/Insert
  Gene/Insert name: VAMP1(T29-K89)-T7PAP
  Species: Synthetic
  Cloning method: Ligation Independent Cloning
Terms and licenses: Academic/Nonprofit Terms; Industry Terms: Not Available to Industry
Depositor comments: Additional insert: gIII/luxAB
How to cite: APneg-VAMP1b was a gift from David Liu (Addgene plasmid # 168008 ; http://n2t.net/addgene:168008 ; RRID:Addgene_168008)
